Addgene plasmid #202860: Salsa-BC19-P1B7
Purpose: Expression of barcoded reporter plasmid for PRESTO-Salsa; EGFP/BC19
Depositing lab: Noah Palm. Depositing organization: Yale University. Publication: Highly multiplexed bioactivity screening reveals human and microbiota metabolome-GPCRome interactions. Chen H, Rosen CE, Gonzalez-Hernandez JA, Song D, Potempa J, Ring AM, Palm NW. Cell. 2023 Jul 6;186(14):3095-3110.e19. doi: 10.1016/j.cell.2023.05.024. Epub 2023 Jun 14. PubMed 37321219.
Backbone
  Vector backbone: pCER206
  Vector type: Mammalian Expression
Growth in bacteria
  Bacterial resistance: Ampicillin, 100 μg/mL
  Growth temperature: 37°C
  Growth strain: DH5alpha
  Copy number: High Copy
Gene/Insert
  Gene/Insert name: EGFP/BC19
  Species: Synthetic
  Insert size (bp): 730
  Promoter: Tet Response Element (TRE)
  Cloning method: Restriction Enzyme; 5′ cloning site BsrGI (not destroyed); 3′ cloning site HindIII (not destroyed)
  Sequencing primers: 5′ Custom primer (GAAGCGCGATCACATGG)
Terms and licenses: Academic/Nonprofit Terms; Industry Terms: Not Available to Industry
How to cite: Salsa-BC19-P1B7 was a gift from Noah Palm (Addgene plasmid # 202860 ; http://n2t.net/addgene:202860 ; RRID:Addgene_202860)
