[The description below was written by a language model from this plasmid's Addgene catalogue record and pLannotate feature annotations shown in this document.]
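Description:
Salsa-BC19-P1B7 is a 5.1 kb mammalian expression plasmid built on the pCER206 backbone, one member of a set of barcoded reporter plasmids for the PRESTO-Salsa GPCR screening platform. It is propagated in E. coli through a high-copy ColE1/pUC-type origin and selected with ampicillin via the bla (AmpR) gene and its native promoter. The annotation shows no mammalian selection marker, only short remnant fragments of lacI, SV40 large T antigen and an aminoglycoside phosphotransferase gene that appear to be backbone leftovers.

The payload is a 730 bp synthetic insert, EGFP/BC19, under a tetracycline response element promoter. The feature table shows a tetO array flanked by divergent minimal promoters, suggesting a bidirectional Tet-responsive layout. On one side a TRE3G-type minimal promoter fragment drives the mammalian codon-optimised EGFP coding sequence. On the other, a minimal CMV promoter faces a multiple cloning site fragment followed by a rabbit β-globin intron, partial β-globin exon sequence and the β-globin polyadenylation signal, with no distinct coding cargo annotated. The BC19 barcode is not annotated separately. The BsrGI and HindIII cloning sites and the insert size suggest it lies just downstream of EGFP, which would place it in the reporter transcript, but the record does not state this. The SV40 poly(A) signal after EGFP is annotated on the reverse strand, so how the transcript is terminated is unclear from the table alone.

In use, a tetracycline-controlled transactivator would induce the TRE, producing EGFP and, presumably, a barcode-bearing transcript. Giving each reporter a unique barcode should allow many receptor assays to be pooled and read out together, consistent with the highly multiplexed bioactivity screening described for the platform.
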