Features (pLannotate 1.2.2; 17 found; start..end, strand, type, name):
      2..55      +  CDS            lacI (fragment): lac repressor; lacI; The lac repressor binds to the lac operator to inhibit transcription in E. coli. This inhibition can be relieved by adding lactose or isopropyl-β-D-thiogalactopyranoside (IPTG).
    388..443     -  polyA_signal   β-globin poly(A) signal: rabbit β-globin polyadenylation signal (Gil and Proudfoot, 1987)
    518..640     -  CDS            HBB: HBB_COLGU - Experimental evidence at transcript level: Swiss-Prot protein existence level 2. Involved in oxygen transport from the lung to the various peripheral tissues. From Colobus guereza (Mantled guereza) (Eastern black-and-white colobus monkey).
    644..1216    -  intron         β-globin intron: intron from rabbit β-globin gene
   1312..1343    -  misc_feature   MCS (fragment): pUC18/19 multiple cloning site
   1437..1475    -  promoter       minimal CMV promoter: human cytomegalovirus (CMV) immediate early promoter
   1493..1708    -  protein_bind   tetracycline response element (fragment): contains seven copies of the tetracycline operator tetO tetracycline repressor TetR
   1708..1753    +  promoter       TRE3GV promoter (fragment): 3rd-generation Tet-responsive promoter that can be activated by binding of Tet-On® 3G, optimized for retroviral and lentiviral vectors
   1829..1856    +  misc_feature   MCS (fragment): pBluescript multiple cloning site
   1861..2580    +  CDS            EGFP: the original enhanced GFP (Yang et al., 1996) mammalian codon-optimized
   2591..2613    +  misc_feature   MCS (fragment): pBluescript multiple cloning site
   2627..2761    -  polyA_signal   SV40 poly(A) signal: SV40 polyadenylation signal
   2784..2867    -  CDS            large T antigen (fragment): large T antigen from SV40 (simian virus 40)
   2861..3091    -  CDS            str (fragment): STR_KLEPN - Protein inferred from homology: Swiss-Prot protein existence level 3. The aminoglycoside phosphotransferases achieve inactivation of their antibiotic substrates by phosphorylation. From Klebsiella pneumoniae.
   3210..3314    +  promoter       AmpR promoter: bla
   3315..4175    +  CDS            AmpR: β-lactamase; bla; confers resistance to ampicillin, carbenicillin, and related antibiotics
   4346..4934    +  rep_origin     ori: high-copy-number ColE1/pMB1/pBR322/pUC origin of replication
>Addgene plasmid #202860 | Salsa-BC19-P1B7 | addgene full sequence | sequence record 413403 | Addgene NGS Result
AGCGCCCAATACGCAAACCGCCTCTCCCCGCGCGTTGGCCGATTCATTAATGCAGTCGAGGGATCTCCAT
AAGAGAAGAGGGACAGCTATGACTGGGAGTAGTCAGGAGAGGAGGAAAAATCTGGCTAGTAAAACATGTA
AGGAAAATTTTAGGGATGTTAAAGAAAAAAATAACACAAAACAAAATATAAAAAAAATCTAACCTCAAGT
CAAGGCTTTTCTATGGAATAAGGAATGGACAGCAGGGGGCTGTTTCATATACTGATGACCTCTTTATAGC
CAACCTTTGTTCATGGCAGCCAGCATATGGGCATATGTTGCCAAACTCTAAACCAAATACTCATTCTGAT
GTTTTAAATGATTTGCCCTCCCATATGTCCTTCCGAGTGAGAGACACAAAAAATTCCAACACACTATTGC
AATGAAAATAAATTTCCTTTATTAGCCAGAAGTCAGATGCTCAAGGGGCTTCATGATGTCCCCATAATTT
TTGGCAGAGGGAAAAAGATCGATCTCAGTGGTATTTGTGAGCCAGGGCATTGGCCACACCAGCCACCACC
TTCTGATAGGCAGCCTGCACCTGAGGAGTGAATTCTTTGCCAAAATGATGAGACAGCACAACAACCAGCA
CGTTGCCCAGGAGCTGTAGGAAAGAGAAGAAGGCATGAACATGGTTAGCAGAGGGGCCCGGTTTGGACTC
AGAGTATTTTATCCTCATCTCAAACAGTGTATATCATTGTAACCATAAAGAGAAAGGCAGGATGATGACC
AGGGTGTAGTTGTTTCTACCAATAAGAATATTTCCACGCCAGCCAGAATTTATATGCAGAAATATTCTAC
CTTATCATTTAATTATAACAATTGTTCTCTAAAACTGTGCTGAAGTACAATATAATATACCCTGATTGCC
TTGAAAAAAAAGTGATTAGAGAAAGTACTTACAATCTGACAAATAAACAAAAGTGAATTTAAAAATTCGT
TACAAATGCAAGCTAAAGTTTAACGAAAAAGTTACAGAAAATGAAAAGAAAATAAGAGGAGACAATGGTT
GTCAACAGAGTAGAAAGTGAAAGAAACAAAATTATCATGAGGGTCCATGGTGATACAAGGGACATCTTCC
CATTCTAAACAACACCCTGAAAACTTTGCCCCCTCCATATAACATGAATTTTACAATAGCGAAAAAGAAA
GAACAATCAAGGGTCCCCAAACTCACCCTGAAGTTCTCAGCTCTAGAGATATCGTCGAGGCCGCGCTAGC
GTTTAAACTGTCGACCTTAATTAAGAGATCTGCTCGAGGCGCGTCAGCTGACTAGAGGATCCCCGGGTAC
CGAGCTCGAATTCGGGGCCGCGGAGGCTGGATCGGTCCCGGTGTCTTCTATGGAGGTCAAAACAGCGTGG
ATGGCGTCTCCAGGCGATCTGACGGTTCACTAAACGAGCTCTGCTTATATAGGCCTCCCACCGTACACGC
CTACCTCGACCCGGGTACCGAGCTCGACTTTCACTTTTCTCTATCACTGATAGGGAGTGGTAAACTCGAC
TTTCACTTTTCTCTATCACTGATAGGGAGTGGTAAACTCGACTTTCACTTTTCTCTATCACTGATAGGGA
GTGGTAAACTCGACTTTCACTTTTCTCTATCACTGATAGGGAGTGGTAAACTCGACTTTCACTTTTCTCT
ATCACTGATAGGGAGTGGTAAACTCGACCTATATAAGCAGAGCTCGTTTAGTGAACCGTCAGATCGCCTG
GAGACGCCATCCACGCTGTTTTGACCTCCATAGAAGACACCGGGACCGATCCAGCCTCCGCGGCCCCGAA
TTCCTGCAGCGGCCGCTCTAGAACTAGTGGATCCCCGCGGATGGTGAGCAAGGGCGAGGAGCTGTTCACC
GGGGTGGTGCCCATCCTGGTCGAGCTGGACGGCGACGTAAACGGCCACAAGTTCAGCGTGTCCGGCGAGG
GCGAGGGCGATGCCACCTACGGCAAGCTGACCCTGAAGTTCATCTGCACCACCGGCAAGCTGCCCGTGCC
CTGGCCCACCCTCGTGACCACCCTGACCTACGGCGTGCAGTGCTTCAGCCGCTACCCCGACCACATGAAG
CAGCACGACTTCTTCAAGTCCGCCATGCCCGAAGGCTACGTCCAGGAGCGCACCATCTTCTTCAAGGACG
ACGGCAACTACAAGACCCGCGCCGAGGTGAAGTTCGAGGGCGACACCCTGGTGAACCGCATCGAGCTGAA
GGGCATCGACTTCAAGGAGGACGGCAACATCCTGGGGCACAAGCTGGAGTACAACTACAACAGCCACAAC
GTCTATATCATGGCCGACAAGCAGAAGAACGGCATCAAGGTGAACTTCAAGATCCGCCACAACATCGAGG
ACGGCAGCGTGCAGCTCGCCGACCACTACCAGCAGAACACCCCCATCGGCGACGGCCCCGTGCTGCTGCC
CGACAACCACTACCTGAGCACCCAGTCCGCCCTGAGCAAAGACCCCAACGAGAAGCGCGATCACATGGTC
CTGCTGGAGTTCGTGACCGCCGCCGGGATCACTCTCGGCATGGACGAGCTGTACAAGTAACGGTAATTGT
GAATTCGATATCAAGCTTGTCGACCTAGTTCTAGAGGATCCAGACATGATAAGATACATTGATGAGTTTG
GACAAACCACAACTAGAATGCAGTGAAAAAAATGCTTTATTTGTGAAATTTGTGATGCTATTGCTTTATT
TGTAACCATTATAAGCTGCAATAAACAAGTTAACAACAACAATTGCATTCATTTTATGTTTCAGGTTCAG
GGGGAGGTGTGGGAGGTTTTTTAAAGCAAGTAAAACCTCTACAAATGTGGTATGGCTGATTATGATCCTG
CAAGCCTCGTCGTCCTGGCCGGACCACGCTATCTGTGCAAGGTCCCCGGCCCCGGACGCGCGCTCCATGA
GCAGAGCGCCCGCCGCCGAGGCGAAGACTCGGGCGGCGCCCTGCCCGTCCCACCAGGTCAACAGGCGGTA
ACCGGCCTCTTCATCGGGAATGCGCGCGACCTTCAGCATCGCCGGCATGTCCCCCTGGCGGACGGGAAGT
ATCCAGCTCGACCAAGCTGGCCGCGTCGAGTGAAGACGAAAGGGCCTCGTGATACGCCTATTTTTATAGG
TTAATGTCATGATAATAATGGTTTCTTAGACGTCAGGTGGCACTTTTCGGGGAAATGTGCGCGGAACCCC
TATTTGTTTATTTTTCTAAATACATTCAAATATGTATCCGCTCATGAGACAATAACCCTGATAAATGCTT
CAATAATATTGAAAAAGGAAGAGTATGAGTATTCAACATTTCCGTGTCGCCCTTATTCCCTTTTTTGCGG
CATTTTGCCTTCCTGTTTTTGCTCACCCAGAAACGCTGGTGAAAGTAAAAGATGCTGAAGATCAGTTGGG
TGCACGAGTGGGTTACATCGAACTGGATCTCAACAGCGGTAAGATCCTTGAGAGTTTTCGCCCCGAAGAA
CGTTTTCCAATGATGAGCACTTTTAAAGTTCTGCTATGTGGCGCGGTATTATCCCGTGTTGACGCCGGGC
AAGAGCAACTCGGTCGCCGCATACACTATTCTCAGAATGACTTGGTTGAGTACTCACCAGTCACAGAAAA
GCATCTTACGGATGGCATGACAGTAAGAGAATTATGCAGTGCTGCCATAACCATGAGTGATAACACTGCG
GCCAACTTACTTCTGACAACGATCGGAGGACCGAAGGAGCTAACCGCTTTTTTGCACAACATGGGGGATC
ATGTAACTCGCCTTGATCGTTGGGAACCGGAGCTGAATGAAGCCATACCAAACGACGAGCGTGACACCAC
GATGCCTGTAGCAATGGCAACAACGTTGCGCAAACTATTAACTGGCGAACTACTTACTCTAGCTTCCCGG
CAACAATTAATAGACTGGATGGAGGCGGATAAAGTTGCAGGACCACTTCTGCGCTCGGCCCTTCCGGCTG
GCTGGTTTATTGCTGATAAATCTGGAGCCGGTGAGCGTGGGTCTCGCGGTATCATTGCAGCACTGGGGCC
AGATGGTAAGCCCTCCCGTATCGTAGTTATCTACACGACGGGGAGTCAGGCAACTATGGATGAACGAAAT
AGACAGATCGCTGAGATAGGTGCCTCACTGATTAAGCATTGGTAACTGTCAGACCAAGTTTACTCATATA
TACTTTAGATTGATTTAAAACTTCATTTTTAATTTAAAAGGATCTAGGTGAAGATCCTTTTTGATAATCT
CATGACCAAAATCCCTTAACGTGAGTTTTCGTTCCACTGAGCGTCAGACCCCGTAGAAAAGATCAAAGGA
TCTTCTTGAGATCCTTTTTTTCTGCGCGTAATCTGCTGCTTGCAAACAAAAAAACCACCGCTACCAGCGG
TGGTTTGTTTGCCGGATCAAGAGCTACCAACTCTTTTTCCGAAGGTAACTGGCTTCAGCAGAGCGCAGAT
ACCAAATACTGTTCTTCTAGTGTAGCCGTAGTTAGGCCACCACTTCAAGAACTCTGTAGCACCGCCTACA
TACCTCGCTCTGCTAATCCTGTTACCAGTGGCTGCTGCCAGTGGCGATAAGTCGTGTCTTACCGGGTTGG
ACTCAAGACGATAGTTACCGGATAAGGCGCAGCGGTCGGGCTGAACGGGGGGTTCGTGCACACAGCCCAG
CTTGGAGCGAACGACCTACACCGAACTGAGATACCTACAGCGTGAGCTATGAGAAAGCGCCACGCTTCCC
GAAGGGAGAAAGGCGGACAGGTATCCGGTAAGCGGCAGGGTCGGAACAGGAGAGCGCACGAGGGAGCTTC
CAGGGGGAAACGCCTGGTATCTTTATAGTCCTGTCGGGTTTCGCCACCTCTGACTTGAGCGTCGATTTTT
GTGATGCTCGTCAGGGGGGCGGAGCCTATGGAAAAACGCCAGCAACGCGGCCTTTTTACGGTTCCTGGCC
TTTTGCTGGCCTTTTGCTCACATGTTCTTTCCTGCGTTATCCCCTGATTCTGTGGATAACCGTATTACCG
CCTTTGAGTGAGCTGATACCGCTCGCCGCAGCCGAACGACCGAGCGCAGCGAGTCAGTGAGCGAGGAAGC
GGAAG
