>Addgene plasmid #202860 | Salsa-BC19-P1B7 | depositor partial sequence | sequence record 393733 | BC19
CGGTAATTGT
